>Addgene plasmid #217292 | pMV-Tc1-5_ST | addgene full sequence | sequence record 443577 | Addgene NGS Result
AAAAATAAACAAATAGGGGTTCCGCGCACATTTCCCCGAAAAGTGCCACCTGACGTCTAAGAAACCATTA
TTATCATGACATTAACCTATAAAAATAGGCGTATCACGAGGCCCTTTCGTTGTAAAACGACGGCCAGTCG
AACCACGCAATGCGTCTCGATCCGCAGTGTCTTGCGTCTCTCAATTGTACAAACCCAATTCCAGAAAAGT
TGGGACGCTGTACAAATTGCGAGTAAAATAAGGAATGGAATGATTTGTCAAATCTCATAAACTTATATTT
TATTCACAATAGAACATAGATAACATATCAAATGTTGAAAGTGAGACATTTTGAAATGTCATGCCAAATA
TTGGCTCATTTTGGATTTCACCGGTGCTAGCAATTCTACCGGGTAGGGGAGGCGCTTTTCCCAAGGCAGT
CTGGAGCATGCGCTTTAGCAGCCCCGCTGGGCACTTGGCGCTACACAAGTGGCCTCTGGCCTCGCACACA
TTCCACATCCACCGGTAGGCGCCAACCGGCTCCGTTCTTTGGTGGCCCCTTCGCGCCACCTTCTACTCCT
CCCCTAGTCAGGAAGTTCCCCCCCGCCCCGCAGCTCGCGTCGTGCAGGACGTGACAAATGGAAGTAGCAC
GTCTCACTAGTCTCGTGCAGATGGACAGCACCGCTGAGCAATGGAAGCGGGTAGGCCTTTGGGGCAGCGG
CCAATAGCAGCTTTGCTCCTTCGCTTTCTGGGCTCAGAGGCTGGGAAGGGGTGGGTCCGGGGGCGGGCTC
AGGGGCGGGCTCAGGGGCGGGGCGGGCGCCCGAAGGTCCTCCGGAGGCCCGGCATTCTGCACGCTTCAAA
AGCGCACGTCTGCCGCGCTGTTCTCCTCTTCCTCATCTCCGGGCCTTTCGACCTGCAGCCAACGCCACCA
TGGGGACCGAGTACAAGCCCACGGTGCGCCTCGCCACCCGCGACGACGTCCCCCGGGCCGTACGCACCCT
CGCCGCCGCGTTCGCCGACTACCCCGCCACGCGCCACACCGTCGACCCGGACCGCCACATCGAGCGGGTC
ACCGAGCTGCAAGAACTCTTCCTCACGCGCGTCGGGCTCGACATCGGCAAGGTGTGGGTCGCGGACGACG
GCGCCGCGGTGGCGGTCTGGACCACGCCGGAGAGCGTCGAAGCGGGGGCGGTGTTCGCCGAGATCGGCCC
GCGCATGGCCGAGTTGAGCGGTTCCCGGCTGGCCGCGCAGCAACAGATGGAAGGCCTCCTGGCGCCGCAC
CGGCCCAAGGAGCCCGCGTGGTTCCTGGCCACCGTCGGCGTCTCGCCCGACCACCAGGGCAAGGGTCTGG
GCAGCGCCGTCGTGCTCCCCGGAGTGGAGGCGGCCGAGCGCGCCGGGGTGCCCGCCTTCCTGGAGACCTC
CGCGCCCCGCAACCTCCCCTTCTACGAGCGGCTCGGCTTCACCGTCACCGCCGACGTCGAGGTGCCCGAA
GGACCGCGCACCTGGTGCATGACCCGCAAGCCCGGTGCCATCGATGCCACTAACTTCTCCCTGTTGAAAC
AAGCAGGGGATGTCGAAGAGAATCCCGGGCCAATGGTGAGCAAGGGCGAGGAGCTGTTCACCGGGGTGGT
GCCCATCCTGGTCGAGCTGGACGGCGACGTAAACGGCCACAAGTTCAGCGTGTCCGGCGAGGGCGAGGGC
GATGCCACCTACGGCAAGCTGACCCTGAAGTTCATCTGCACCACCGGCAAGCTGCCCGTGCCCTGGCCCA
CCCTCGTGACCACCCTGACCTACGGCGTGCAGTGCTTCAGCCGCTACCCCGACCACATGAAGCAGCACGA
CTTCTTCAAGTCCGCCATGCCCGAAGGCTACGTCCAGGAGCGCACCATCTTCTTCAAGGACGACGGCAAC
TACAAGACCCGCGCCGAGGTGAAGTTCGAGGGCGACACCCTGGTGAACCGCATCGAGCTGAAGGGCATCG
ACTTCAAGGAGGACGGCAACATCCTGGGGCACAAGCTGGAGTACAACTACAACAGCCACAACGTCTATAT
CATGGCCGACAAGCAGAAGAACGGCATCAAGGTGAACTTCAAGATCCGCCACAACATCGAGGACGGCAGC
GTGCAGCTCGCCGACCACTACCAGCAGAACACCCCCATCGGCGACGGCCCCGTGCTGCTGCCCGACAACC
ACTACCTGAGCACCCAGTCCGCCCTGAGCAAAGACCCCAACGAGAAGCGCGATCACATGGTCCTGCTGGA
GTTCGTGACCGCCGCCGGGATCACTCTCGGCATGGACGAGCTGTACAAGTAATTAATTAAGCTCGCTGAT
CAGCCTCGACTGTGCCTTCTAGTTGCCAGCCATCTGTTGTTTGCCCCTCCCCCGTGCCTTCCTTGACCCT
GGAAGGTGCCACTCCCACTGTCCTTTCCTAATAAAATGAGGAAATTGCATCGCATTGTCTGAGTAGGTGT
CATTCTATTCTGGGGGGTGGGGTGGGGCAGGACAGCAAGGGGGAGGATTGGGAAGACAATAGCAGGCATG
CTGGGGATGCGGTGGGCTCTATGGCTTCTGAGGCGCGCCCTCGAGCGCAGTCATGAAAAGGAGAATCAGA
CAACGAAGATCAAAGACTGCTGAGCAACTAGAAGCCTGTATTAGACGAGAATGGGACAACATTCCTATTC
CTAAACTTGAGCAACTTGTCTCCTCAGTCCCCAGACGTTTGCAGACTGTTATAAAAAGAAGAGGGGATGC
CACACAGTGGTAAACATGGCCTTGTCCCAACTTTTTTGAGATGTGTTGATGCCATGAAATTTAAAATCAA
CTTATTTTTCCCTTAAAATGATACGTTTTCTCAGTTTAAACATTTGATATGTCATCTATGTTGTATTCTG
AATAAAATATTGAAATTTGAAACTTCCACATCATTGCATTCTGTTTTTATTCGCAATTCGTACAGTGTCC
CAACTTTTTTGGAATCGGGTTTGTAGGGCCCAGAGACGGAGTCACTGCCAACCGAGACGGTCATAGCTGT
TTCCTGTGTGCCGCTTCCTCGCTCACTGACTCGCTGCGCTCGGTCGTTCGGCTGCGGCGAGCGGTATCAG
CTCACTCAAAGGCGGTAATACGGTTACCCACAGAATCAGGGGATAACGCAGGAAAGAACATGTGAGCAAA
AGGCCAGCAAAAGGCCAGGAACCGTAAAAAGGCCGCGTTGCTGGCGTTTTTCCATAGGCTCCGCCCCCCT
GACGAGCATCACAAAAATCGACGCTCAAGTCAGAGGTGGCGAAACCCGACAGGACTATAAAGATACCAGG
CGTTTCCCCCTGGAAGCTCCCTCGTGCGCTCTCCTGTTCCGACCCTGCCGCTTACCGGATACCTGTCCGC
CTTTCTCCCTTCGGGAAGCGTGGCGCTTTCTCATAGCTCACGCTGTAGGTATCTCAGTTCGGTGTAGGTC
GTTCGCTCCAAGCTGGGCTGTGTGCACGAACCCCCCGTTCAGCCCGACCGCTGCGCCTTATCCGGTAACT
ATCGTCTTGAGTCCAACCCGGTAAGACACGACTTATCGCCACTGGCAGCAGCCACTGGTAACAGGATTAG
CAGAGCGAGGTATGTAGGCGGTGCTACAGAGTTCTTGAAGTGGTGGCCTAACTACGGCTACACTAGAAGA
ACAGTATTTGGTATCTGCGCTCTGCTGAAGCCAGTTACCTTCGGAAAAAGAGTTGGTAGCTCTTGATCCG
GCAAACAAACCACCGCTGGTAGCGGTGGTTTTTTTGTTTGCAAGCAGCAGATTACGCGCAGAAAAAAAGG
ATCTCAAGAAGATCCTTTGATCTTTTCTACGGGGTCTGACGCTCAGTGGAACGAAAACTCACGTTAAGGG
ATTTTGGTCATGAGATTATCAAAAAGGATCTTCACCTAGATCCTTTTAAATTAAAAATGAAGTTTTAAAT
CAATCTAAAGTATATATGAGTAAACTTGGTCTGACAGTTACCAATGCTTAATCAGTGAGGCACCTATCTC
AGCGATCTGTCTCTTTCGTTCATCCATAGTTGCCTGACTCCCCGTCGTGTAGATAACTACGATACGGGAG
GGCTTACCATCTGGCCCCAGTGCTGCAATAATACCGCGGGACCCACGCTCACCGGCTCCAGATTTATCAG
CAATAAACCAGCCAGCCGGAAGGGCCGAGCGCAGAAGTGGTCCTGCAACTTTATCCGCCTCCATCCAGTC
TATTAATTGTTGCCGGGAAGCTAGAGTAAGTAGTTCGCCAGTTAATAGTTTGCGCAACGTTGTTGCCATC
GCTACAGGCATCGTGGTATCACGCTCGTCGTTTGGTATGGCTTCATTCAGCTCCGGTTCCCAACGATCAA
GGCGAGTTACATGATCCCCCATGTTGCGCAAAAAAGCGGTTAGCTCCTTCGGTCCTCCGATCGTTGTCAG
AAGTAAGTTGGCCGCCGTGTTATCACTCATGGTTATGGCAGCACTACATAATTCTCTTACTGTCATGCCA
TCCGTAAGATGCTTTTCTGTGACTGGTGAGTACTCAACCAAGTCATTCTGAGAATAGTGTATGCGGCGAC
CGAGTTGCTCTTGCCCGGCGTCAATACGGGATAATACCGCGCCACATAGCAGAACTTTAAAAGTGCTCAT
CATTGGAAAACGTTCTTCGGGGCGAAAACTCTCAAGGATCTTACCGCTGTTGAGATCCAGTTCGATGTAA
CCCACTCGTGCACCCAACTGATCTTCAGCATCTTTTACTTTCACCAGCGTTTCTGGGTGAGCAAAAACAG
GAAGGCAAAATGCCGCAAAAAAGGGAATAAGGGCGACACGGAAATGTTGAATACTCATACTCTTCCTTTT
TCAATATTATTGAAGCATTTATCAGGGTTATTGTCTCATGAGCGGATACATATTTGAATGTATTTAG
Features (pLannotate 1.2.2; 8 found; start..end, strand, type, name):
    118..138     -  CDS            lacZα (fragment): LacZα fragment of β-galactosidase; lacZ fragment
    391..890     +  promoter       PGK promoter: mouse phosphoglycerate kinase 1 promoter
    915..1509    +  CDS            PuroR (fragment): puromycin N-acetyltransferase; pac from Streptomyces alboniger; confers resistance to puromycin
   1573..2292    +  CDS            EGFP: the original enhanced GFP (Yang et al., 1996) mammalian codon-optimized
   2320..2544    +  polyA_signal   bGH poly(A) signal: bovine growth hormone polyadenylation signal
   3199..3787    -  rep_origin     ori: high-copy-number ColE1/pMB1/pBR322/pUC origin of replication
   3958..4818    -  CDS            AmpR: β-lactamase; bla; confers resistance to ampicillin, carbenicillin, and related antibiotics
   4819..26      -  promoter       AmpR promoter (across the origin): bla
