[The description below was written by a language model from this plasmid's Addgene catalogue record and pLannotate feature annotations shown in this document.]
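Description:
pMV-Tc1-5_ST is the donor plasmid for the Tc1-5_ST DNA transposon, built on the pMV backbone and catalogued as a mammalian expression vector. It is a circular plasmid of about 4.9 kb that is maintained in E. coli through a high-copy ColE1/pUC-type origin of replication. Selection is with ampicillin, conferred by a β-lactamase gene under its own bla promoter. A short remnant of lacZα is also detected, presumably left over from the cloning vector.

The recorded insert is the synthetic terminal inverted repeats (TIRs) of Tc1-5_ST, the sequences a cognate transposase recognises in order to excise the element and insert it into a new site. The automated annotation does not mark the TIRs themselves, so their exact positions are not given. In a donor of this kind they would be expected to lie in the unannotated regions on either side of the mammalian cassette.

That cassette consists of the mouse PGK promoter, a puromycin N-acetyltransferase coding sequence (annotated as a fragment), EGFP, and a bovine growth hormone polyadenylation signal. A short unannotated gap separates PuroR from EGFP. This suggests the two are expressed from one transcript through a linker or self-cleaving peptide, but the record does not identify the element.

No transposase gene is annotated on this plasmid, so the enzyme would have to be supplied in trans, for example from a separate helper construct. According to the associated publication, the plasmid belongs to a survey of many DNA transposons tested in human cells. In that setting, genomic integration of the cargo can be scored by puromycin resistance or GFP fluorescence to measure transposition activity and assess the element as a genome engineering tool.
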