Addgene plasmid #217292: pMV-Tc1-5_ST
Purpose: Donor plasmid of Tc1-5_ST Transposon
Depositing lab: Yong E Zhang. Depositing organization: Institute of Zoology, Chinese Academy of Sciences. Publication: Heterologous survey of 130 DNA transposons in human cells highlights their functional divergence and expands the genome engineering toolbox. Zhang T, Tan S, Tang N, Li Y, Zhang C, Sun J, Guo Y, Gao H, Cai Y, Sun W, Wang C, Fu L, Ma H, Wu Y, Hu X, Zhang X, Gee P, Yan W, Zhao Y, Chen Q, Guo B, Wang H, Zhang YE. Cell. 2024 Jul 11;187(14):3741-3760.e30. doi: 10.1016/j.cell.2024.05.007. Epub 2024 Jun 5. PubMed 38843831.
Backbone
  Vector backbone: pMV
  Vector type: Mammalian Expression
Growth in bacteria
  Bacterial resistance: Ampicillin, 100 μg/mL
  Growth temperature: 37°C
  Growth strain: DH5alpha
  Copy number: High Copy
Gene/Insert
  Gene/Insert name: TIRs of Tc1-5_ST transposon
  Species: Synthetic
  Cloning method: Restriction Enzyme; 5′ cloning site Unknown (unknown if destroyed); 3′ cloning site Unknown (unknown if destroyed)
Terms and licenses: Academic/Nonprofit Terms; Industry Terms: Not Available to Industry
How to cite: pMV-Tc1-5_ST was a gift from Yong E Zhang (Addgene plasmid # 217292 ; http://n2t.net/addgene:217292 ; RRID:Addgene_217292)
